Addgene plasmid #186550: pDYT002
Purpose: Lineage tracing vector (with barcoded Target Sites and triple sgRNAs
Depositing lab: Jonathan Weissman. Depositing organization: Whitehead Institute for Biomedical Research. Publication: Lineage tracing reveals the phylodynamics, plasticity, and paths of tumor evolution. Yang D, Jones MG, Naranjo S, Rideout WM 3rd, Min KHJ, Ho R, Wu W, Replogle JM, Page JL, Quinn JJ, Horns F, Qiu X, Chen MZ, Freed-Pastor WA, McGinnis CS, Patterson DM, Gartner ZJ, Chow ED, Bivona TG, Chan MM, Yosef N, Jacks T, Weissman JS. Cell. 2022 Apr 28. pii: S0092-8674(22)00462-7. doi: 10.1016/j.cell.2022.04.015. PubMed 35523183.
Backbone
  Vector backbone: pBA439
  Backbone size w/o insert (bp): 9152
  Total vector size (bp): 9152
  Vector type: Mammalian Expression, CRISPR, Synthetic Biology
Growth in bacteria
  Bacterial resistance: Ampicillin, 100 μg/mL
  Growth temperature: 37°C
  Growth strain: DH5alpha
  Copy number: High Copy
Gene/Insert
  Gene/Insert name: 14-bp random integration barcode and three target sites (alt name: lineage tracing target site vector)
  Species: Synthetic
  Insert size (bp): 291
  Promoter: EF1alpha
  Cloning method: Gibson Cloning
  Sequencing primers: 5′ GTCACCATAACTGTAAAATT (for 3xsgRNA); 3′ cggcatggacgagctgtacaag (for target site)
Terms and licenses: Academic/Nonprofit Terms; Industry Terms: Not Available to Industry
How to cite: pDYT002 was a gift from Jonathan Weissman (Addgene plasmid # 186550 ; http://n2t.net/addgene:186550 ; RRID:Addgene_186550)
