[The description below was written by a language model from this plasmid's Addgene catalogue record and pLannotate feature annotations shown in this document.]
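Description:
pDYT002 is a mammalian expression and CRISPR plasmid of about 9.15 kb, built on the pBA439 backbone and designed as a Cas9-based molecular recorder for lineage tracing. It is maintained in E. coli as a high-copy plasmid through a ColE1/pUC-type origin and selected with ampicillin via the bla gene. An f1 origin and remnants of a pBluescript-style lacZα/lac promoter region are also present. The annotation does not detect any lentiviral LTRs, transposon repeats or a mammalian drug-selection marker, and the record does not state how the cassette is delivered to or integrated into cells. Two short fragments annotated as phage lambda portal protein flank the payload region; their role is not explained in the record.

The payload has two parts. The EF-1α core promoter and its intron A drive mCherry, followed by an SV40 polyadenylation signal. The 291-bp synthetic insert, comprising a 14-bp random integration barcode and three Cas9 target sites, is not annotated as a feature. However, the unannotated gap between mCherry and the poly(A) signal, and a sequencing primer described as reading the target site, suggest it lies in the 3′ untranslated region of the reporter transcript. That placement would let the barcode and any edits be read from mRNA. Downstream lies a triple sgRNA cassette. Mouse and human U6 promoters and an S. pyogenes tracrRNA scaffold fragment are detected, while the promoter for the third guide is not annotated. In Cas9-expressing cells, the guides would progressively introduce heritable indels at the target sites, while the random barcode distinguishes individual integrated copies. Phylogenetic relationships among cells can then be reconstructed, as applied in the associated study of tumour evolution.
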