Features (pLannotate 1.2.2; 20 found; start..end, strand, type, name):
    446..550     -  promoter       AmpR promoter: bla
    603..1031    -  rep_origin     f1 ori (sequence partly withheld): f1 bacteriophage origin of replication; arrow indicates direction of (+) strand synthesis
   1036..1191    -  CDS            lacZα (fragment): LacZα fragment of β-galactosidase; lacZ fragment
   1193..1312    +  CDS            B (fragment): PORTL_LAMBD - Experimental evidence at protein level: Swiss-Prot protein existence level 1. Forms the portal vertex of the capsid (PubMed:6228056, PubMed:6232391). This portal plays critical roles in head assembly, genome packaging, neck/tail attachment, and genome ejection (Probable). The portal protein multimerizes as a single ring-shaped homododecamer arranged around a central channel (PubMed:6232391). Binds to the terminase subunits to form the packaging machine (PubMed:7799432). From Escherichia phage lambda (Bacteriophage lambda).
   1814..1838    -  misc_feature   MCS (fragment): pBluescript multiple cloning site
   2529..2740    +  promoter       EF-1α core promoter: core promoter for human elongation factor EF-1α
   2741..3679    +  intron         EF-1α intron A: intron upstream of the start codon of human EF-1α
   3819..4526    +  CDS            mCherry: mCherry is a basic (constitutively fluorescent) red fluorescent protein published in 2004, derived from Discosoma sp.. It is reported to be a very rapidly-maturing monomer with low acid sensitivity.
   4857..4978    +  polyA_signal   SV40 poly(A) signal: SV40 polyadenylation signal
   4996..5088    +  ncRNA          G-CSF SLDE: Accession: RF00183 - G-CSF factor stem-loop destabilising element (SLDE)
   5564..5631    +  misc_RNA       tracrRNA (fragment): trans-activating CRISPR RNA for the Streptococcus pyogenes CRISPR/Cas9 system
   5659..5961    +  promoter       U6 promoter: RNA polymerase III promoter for mouse U6 snRNA (Das et al., 1988)
   6135..6372    +  promoter       U6 promoter: RNA polymerase III promoter for human U6 snRNA
   7093..7560    +  CDS            B (fragment): PORTL_LAMBD - Experimental evidence at protein level: Swiss-Prot protein existence level 1. Forms the portal vertex of the capsid (PubMed:6228056, PubMed:6232391). This portal plays critical roles in head assembly, genome packaging, neck/tail attachment, and genome ejection (Probable). The portal protein multimerizes as a single ring-shaped homododecamer arranged around a central channel (PubMed:6232391). Binds to the terminase subunits to form the packaging machine (PubMed:7799432). From Escherichia phage lambda (Bacteriophage lambda).
   7598..7614    -  protein_bind   lac operator: The lac repressor binds to the lac operator to inhibit transcription in E. coli. This inhibition can be relieved by adding lactose or isopropyl-β-D-thiogalactopyranoside (IPTG). lac repressor encoded by lacI
   7622..7652    -  promoter       lac promoter: promoter for the E. coli lac operon
   7667..7688    -  protein_bind   CAP binding site: CAP binding activates transcription in the presence of cAMP. E. coli catabolite activator protein
   7701..7793    -  CDS            lacI (fragment): lac repressor; lacI; The lac repressor binds to the lac operator to inhibit transcription in E. coli. This inhibition can be relieved by adding lactose or isopropyl-β-D-thiogalactopyranoside (IPTG).
   7976..8564    -  rep_origin     ori: high-copy-number ColE1/pMB1/pBR322/pUC origin of replication
   8735..445     -  CDS            AmpR (across the origin): β-lactamase; bla; confers resistance to ampicillin, carbenicillin, and related antibiotics
>Addgene plasmid #186550 | pDYT002 | addgene full sequence | sequence record 402885 | Addgene NGS Result
AAGCGGTTAGCTCCTTCGGTCCTCCGATCGTTGTCAGAAGTAAGTTGGCCGCAGTGTTATCACTCATGGT
TATGGCAGCACTGCATAATTCTCTTACTGTCATGCCATCCGTAAGATGCTTTTCTGTGACTGGTGAGTAC
TCAACCAAGTCATTCTGAGAATAGTGTATGCGGCGACCGAGTTGCTCTTGCCCGGCGTCAATACGGGATA
ATACCGCGCCACATAGCAGAACTTTAAAAGTGCTCATCATTGGAAAACGTTCTTCGGGGCGAAAACTCTC
AAGGATCTTACCGCTGTTGAGATCCAGTTCGATGTAACCCACTCGTGCACCCAACTGATCTTCAGCATCT
TTTACTTTCACCAGCGTTTCTGGGTGAGCAAAAACAGGAAGGCAAAATGCCGCAAAAAAGGGAATAAGGG
CGACACGGAAATGTTGAATACTCATACTCTTCCTTTTTCAATATTATTGAAGCATTTATCAGGGTTATTG
TCTCATGAGCGGATACATATTTGAATGTATTTAGAAAAATAAACAAATAGGGGTTCCGCGCACATTTCCC
CGAAAAGTGCCACCTAAATTGTAAGCGTTAATATTTTGTTAAAATTCGCGTTAAATTTTTGTTAAATCAG
CTCATTTTTTAACCAATAGGCCGAAATCGGCAAAATCCCTTATAAATCAAAAGAATAGACCGAGATAGGG
T
[37 nt withheld, positions 702-738]
AAAGAACGTGGACTCCAACGTCAAAGG
[49 nt withheld, positions 766-814]
T
[91 nt withheld, positions 816-906]
G
[124 nt withheld, positions 908-1031]
CCCATTCGCCATTCAGGCTGCGCAACTGTTGGGAAGGGCGATCGGTGCGGGCCTCTTCGCTATTACGCCA
GCTGGCGAAAGGGGGATGTGCTGCAAGGCGATTAAGTTGGGTAACGCCAGGGTTTTCCCAGTCACGACGT
TGTAAAACGACGGCCAGTGAGCGCGCCTCGTTCATTCACGTTTTTGAACCCGTGGAGGACGGGCAGACTC
GCGGTGCAAATGTGTTTTACAGCGTGATGGAGCAGATGAAGATGCTCGACACGCTGCAGAACACGCAGCT
AGATTAACCCTAGAAAGATAATCATATTGTGACGTACGTTAAAGATAATCATGTGTAAAATTGACGCATG
TGTTTTATCGGTCTGTATATCGAGGTTTATTTATTAATTTGAATAGATATTAAGTTTTATTATATTTACA
CTTACATACTAATAATAAATTCAACAAACAATTTATTTATGTTTATTTATTTATTAAAAAAAACAAAAAC
TCAAAATTTCTTCTATAAAGTAACAAAACTTTTATGAGGGACAGCCCCCCCCCAAAGCCCCCAGGGATGT
AATTACGTCCCTCCCCCGCTAGGGGGCAGCAGCGAGCCGCCCGGGGCTCCGCTCCGGTCCGGCGCTCCCC
CCGCATCCCCGAGCCGGCAGCGTGCGGGGACAGCCCGGGCACGGGGAAGGTGGCACGGGATCGCTTTCCT
CTGAACGCTTCTCGCTGCTCTTTGAGCCTGCAGACACCTGGGGGGATACGGGGAAAAGGCCTCCACGGCC
AAGGATCTGCGATATCGATAAGCTTGATATCGAATTCGGGAGGTGGTCCCTGCAGTTACGCCAATGATAA
CCCCCGCCAGAAAAATCTTAGTAGCCTTCCCTTTTTGTTTTCCGTGCCCCAACTCGGCGGATTGACTCGG
CCCCTTCCGGAAACACCCGAATCAACTTCTAGTCAAATTATTGTTCACGCCGCAATGACCCACCCCTGGC
CCGCGTCTGTGGAACTGACCCCTGGTGTACAGGAGAGTTCGCTGCTGAAAGTGGTCCCAAAGGGGTACTA
GTTTTTAAGCTCCCAACTCCCCCTCCCCCAGCGTCTGGAGGATTCCACACCCTCGCACCGCAGGGGCGAG
GAAGTGGGCGGAGTCCGGTTTTGGCGCCAGCCGCTGAGGCTGCCAAGCAGAAAAGCCACCGCTGAGGAGA
CTCCGGTCACTGTCCTCGCCCCGCCTCCCCCTTCCCTCCCCTTGGGGACCACCGGGCGCCACGCCGCGAA
CGGTAAGTGCCGCGGTCGTCGGCGCCTCCGCCCTCCCCCTAGGGCCCCAATTCCCAGCGGGCGCGGCGCG
CGGCCCCTCCCCCCGCCGGGCGCGCGCCCGCTGCCCCGCCCTTCGTGGCCGCCCGGCGTGGGCGGTGCCA
CCCCTCCCCCCGGCGGCCCCGCGCGCAGCTCCCGGCTCCCTCCCCCTTCGGATGTGGCTTGAGCTGTAGG
CGCGGAGGGGCTCCGGTGCCCGTCAGTGGGCAGAGCGCACATCGCCCACAGTCCCCGAGAAGTTGGGGGG
AGGGGTCGGCAATTGAACCGGTGCCTAGAGAAGGTGGCGCGGGGTAAACTGGGAAAGTGATGTCGTGTAC
TGGCTCCGCCTTTTTCCCGAGGGTGGGGGAGAACCGTATATAAGTGCAGTAGTCGCCGTGAACGTTCTTT
TTCGCAACGGGTTTGCCGCCAGAACACAGGTAAGTGCCGTGTGTGGTTCCCGCGGGCCTGGCCTCTTTAC
GGGTTATGGCCCTTGCGTGCCTTGAATTACTTCCACCTGGCTGCAGTACGTGATTCTTGATCCCGAGCTT
CGGGTTGGAAGTGGGTGGGAGAGTTCGAGGCCTTGCGCTTAAGGAGCCCCTTCGCCTCGTGCTTGAGTTG
AGGCCTGGCCTGGGCGCTGGGGCCGCCGCGTGCGAATCTGGTGGCACCTTCGCGCCTGTCTCGCTGCTTT
CGATAAGTCTCTAGCCATTTAAAATTTTTGATGACCTGCTGCGACGCTTTTTTTCTGGCAAGATAGTCTT
GTAAATGCGGGCCAAGATCTGCACACTGGTATTTCGGTTTTTGGGGCCGCGGGCGGCGACGGGGCCCGTG
CGTCCCAGCGCACATGTTCGGCGAGGCGGGGCCTGCGAGCGCGGCCACCGAGAATCGGACGGGGGTAGTC
TCAAGCTGGCCGGCCTGCTCTGGTGCCTGGCCTCGCGCCGCCGTGTATCGCCCCGCCCTGGGCGGCAAGG
CTGGCCCGGTCGGCACCAGTTGCGTGAGCGGAAAGATGGCCGCTTCCCGGCCCTGCTGCAGGGAGCTCAA
AATGGAGGACGCGGCGCTCGGGAGAGCGGGCGGGTGAGTCACCCACACAAAGGAAAAGGGCCTTTCCGTC
CTCAGCCGTCGCTTCATGTGACTCCACGGAGTACCGGGCGCCGTCCAGGCACCTCGATTAGTTCTCGAGC
TTTTGGAGTACGTCGTCTTTAGGTTGGGGGGAGGGGTTTTATGCGATGGAGTTTCCCCACACTGAGTGGG
TGGAGACTGAAGTTAGGCCAGCTTGGCACTTGATGTAATTCTCCTTGGAATTTGCCCTTTTTGAGTTTGG
ATCTTGGTTCATTCTCAAGCCTCAGACAGTGGTTCAAAGTTTTTTTCTTCCATTTCAGGTGTCGTGGAAT
TCTCACGCGTCTGCAGCTAGCTATGGTGAGCAAGGGCGACACTGCTCGATCCGCTCGCACCTGACTGCTA
CGTGACTACGCTGATGTACAGATCCATACTGCATGTTCATTGACGATCTACCTAGCTATGGTGAGCAAGG
GCGAGGAGGATAACATGGCCATCATCAAGGAGTTCATGCGCTTCAAGGTGCACATGGAGGGCTCCGTGAA
CGGCCACGAGTTCGAGATCGAGGGCGAGGGCGAGGGCCGCCCCTACGAGGGCACCCAGACCGCCAAGCTG
AAGGTGACCAAGGGCGGCCCCCTGCCCTTCGCCTGGGACATCCTGTCCCCTCAGTTCATGTACGGCTCCA
AGGCCTACGTGAAGCACCCCGCCGACATCCCCGACTACTTGAAGCTGTCCTTCCCCGAGGGCTTCAAGTG
GGAGCGCGTGATGAACTTCGAGGACGGCGGCGTGGTGACCGTGACCCAGGACTCCTCCCTGCAGGACGGC
GAGTTCATCTACAAGGTGAAGCTGCGCGGCACCAACTTCCCCTCCGACGGCCCCGTAATGCAGAAGAAGA
CCATGGGCTGGGAGGCCTCCTCCGAGCGGATGTACCCCGAGGACGGCGCCCTGAAGGGCGAGATCAAGCA
GAGGCTGAAGCTGAAGGACGGCGGCCACTACGACGCTGAGGTCAAGACCACCTACAAGGCCAAGAAGCCC
GTGCAGCTGCCCGGCGCCTACAACGTCAACATCAAGTTGGACATCACCTCCCACAACGAGGACTACACCA
TCGTGGAACAGTACGAACGCGCCGAGGGCCGCCACTCCACCGGCGGCATGGACGAGCTGTACAAGTAATG
AATTAATTAAGTCACGAATCCAGCTAGCTGTGCAGCAGGCTTAGCGTACAATTCAACTGCAGTAATGCTA
CCTCGTACTCACGCTTTCCAAGTGCTTGGCGTCGCATCTCGGTCCTTTGTACGCCGAAAAATGGCCTGAC
AACTAAGCTACGGCACGCTGCCATGTTGGGTCATAACGATATCTCTGGTTCATCCGTGACCGAACATGTC
ATGGAGTAGCAGGAGCTATTAATTCGCGGAGGACAATGCGGTTCGTAGTCACTGTCTTCCGCAATCGTCC
ATCGCTCCTGCAGGTGTTAACTGCTCACCTATTAGCGGCTAAGGAAACTTGTTTATTGCAGCTTATAATG
GTTACAAATAAAGCAATAGCATCACAAATTTCACAAATAAAGCATTTTTTTCACTGCATTCTAGTTGTGG
TTTGTCCAAACTCATCAATGTATCTTATCATGTCTGGAATTGACTCAAATGATGTCAATTAGTCTATCAG
AAGCTCATCTGGTCTCCCTTCCGGGGGACAAGACATCCCTGTTTAATATTTAAACAGCAGTGTTCCCAAA
CTGGGTTCTTATATCCCTTGCTCTGGTCAACCAGGTTGCAGGGTTTCCTGTCCTCACAGGAACGAAGTCC
CTAAAGAAACAGTGGCAGCCAGGTTTAGCCCCGGAATTGACTGGATTCCTTTTTTAGGGCCCATTGGTCT
AGACGTGACCGAGCTTGTCTGCCCGCGCAGTCCACTAGACAGACGCGCAGAGGTCGGGCGGGCCTAGGGC
CAATTTCCCATGGTTCCCTTCATTTGCATATATGATGTAATAAGGTTATGGAGACTATTAAACTTAGCCC
TAATCAAACTATATGATGATAATGTGTGTGGTACAAAAGGTCATAACTTATTATATACTTTGAAACTTAA
AAAAGGGTTACAGTTTAGTCACCATAACTGTAAAATTTTTTCTATTCTTAGCTTTATATAGTTCTTGAGA
GGCCATGTTTATGGCAGGAGCTATCAATTCGCGGGTTTAAGAGCTAAGCTGGAAACAGCATAGCAAGTTT
AAATAAGGCTAGTCCGTTATCAACTTGAAAAAGTGGCACCGAGTCGGTGCTTTTTTTCCAGTCTGACTAT
CACGATGGATCCGACGCGCCATCTCTAGGCCCGCGCCGGCCCCCTCGCACGGACTTGTGGGAGAAGCTCG
GCTACTCCCCTGCCCCGGTTAATTTGCATATAATATTTCCTAGTAACTATAGAGGCTTAATGTGCGATAA
AAGACAGATAATCTGTTCTTTTTAATACTAGCTACATTTTACATGATAGGCTTGGATTTCTATAAGAGAT
ACAAATACTAAATTATTATTTTAAAAAACAGCACAAAAGGAAACTCACCCTAACTGTAAAGTAATTGTGT
GTTTTGAGACTATAAGTATCCCTTGGAGAACCACCTTGTTGGTCCTTTGTATGCCGAAAAAGTTTGAGAG
CTAAGCAGAAAGCTGCATAGCAAGTTCAAATAAGGCTAGTCCGTACACAACTTGAAAAAGTGGCAGCCGA
GTCGGCTGCTTTTTTTGCTCGAATCTACACTCAGCTATGGCGCGCCCCAAGGTCGGGCAGGAAGAGGGCC
TATTTCCCATGATTCCTTCATATTTGCATATACGATACAAGGCTGTTAGAGAGATAATTGGAATTAATTT
GACTGTAAACACAAAGATATTAGTACAAAATACGTGACGTAGAAAGTAATAATTTCTTGGGTAGTTTGCA
GTTTTAAAATTATGTTTTAAAATGGACTATCATATGCTTACCGTAACTTGAAAGTATTTCGATTTCTTGG
CTTTATATATCTTGTGGAAAGCCAGAAACATGGTTGGGTCATAACGATACCTCGTTTCAGAGCTAAGCAC
AAGAGTGCATAGCAAGTTGAAATAAGGCTAGTCCGTTTACAACTTGAAAAAGTGGCACCCGAGTCGGGTG
CTTTTTTTCTCGAGTACTAGGATCCATTAGGCGGCCGCGTTTAAACATGGCTTTTTCCCCGTATCCCCCC
AGGTGTCTGCAGGCTCAAAGAGCAGCGAGAAGCGTTCAGAGGAAAGCGATCCCGTGCCACCTTCCCCGTG
CCCGGGCTGTCCCCGCACGCTGCCGGCTCGGGGATGCGGGGGGAGCGCCGGACCGGAGCGGAGCCCCGGG
CGGCTCGCTGCTGCCCCCTAGCGGGGGAGGGACGTAATTACATCCCTGGGGGCTTTGGGGGGGGGCTGTC
CCTGATATCTATAACAAGAAAATATATATATAATAAGTTATCACGTAAGTAGAACATGAAATAACAATAT
AATTATCGTATGAGTTAAATCTTAAAAGTCACGTAAAAGATAATCATGCGTCATTTTGACTCACGCGGTC
GTTATAGTTCAAAATCAGTGACACTTACCGCATTGACAAGCACGCCTCACGGGAGCTCCAAGCGGCGACT
GAGATGTCCTAAATGCACAGCGACGGATTCGCGCTATTTAGAAAGAGAGAGCAATATTTCAAGAATGCAT
GCGTCAATTTTACGCAGACTATCTTTCTAGGGTTAATCTAGCTGCATCAGGATCATATCGTCGGGTCTTT
TTTCCGGCTCAGTCATCGCCCAAGCTGGCGCTATCTGGGCATCGGGGAGGAAGAAGCCCGTGCCTTTTCC
CGCGAGGTTGAAGCGGCATGGAAAGAGTTTGCCGAGGATGACTGCTGCTGCATTGACGTTGAGCGAAAAC
GCACGTTTACCATGATGATTCGGGAAGGTGTGGCCATGCACGCCTTTAACGGTGAACTGTTCGTTCAGGC
CACCTGGGATACCAGTTCGTCGCGGCTTTTCCGGACACAGTTCCGGATGGTCAGCCCGAAGCGCATCAGC
AACCCGAACAATACCGGCGACAGCCGGAACTGCCGTGCCGGTGTGCAGATTAATGACAGCGGTGCGGCGC
TGGGATATTACGTCAGCGAGGACGGGTATCCTGGCTGGATGCCGCAGAAATGGACATGGATACCCCGTGA
GTTACCCGGCGGGCGCGCTTGGCGTAATCATGGTCATAGCTGTTTCCTGTGTGAAATTGTTATCCGCTCA
CAATTCCACACAACATACGAGCCGGAAGCATAAAGTGTAAAGCCTGGGGTGCCTAATGAGTGAGCTAACT
CACATTAATTGCGTTGCGCTCACTGCCCGCTTTCCAGTCGGGAAACCTGTCGTGCCAGCTGCATTAATGA
ATCGGCCAACGCGCGGGGAGAGGCGGTTTGCGTATTGGGCGCTCTTCCGCTTCCTCGCTCACTGACTCGC
TGCGCTCGGTCGTTCGGCTGCGGCGAGCGGTATCAGCTCACTCAAAGGCGGTAATACGGTTATCCACAGA
ATCAGGGGATAACGCAGGAAAGAACATGTGAGCAAAAGGCCAGCAAAAGGCCAGGAACCGTAAAAAGGCC
GCGTTGCTGGCGTTTTTCCATAGGCTCCGCCCCCCTGACGAGCATCACAAAAATCGACGCTCAAGTCAGA
GGTGGCGAAACCCGACAGGACTATAAAGATACCAGGCGTTTCCCCCTGGAAGCTCCCTCGTGCGCTCTCC
TGTTCCGACCCTGCCGCTTACCGGATACCTGTCCGCCTTTCTCCCTTCGGGAAGCGTGGCGCTTTCTCAT
AGCTCACGCTGTAGGTATCTCAGTTCGGTGTAGGTCGTTCGCTCCAAGCTGGGCTGTGTGCACGAACCCC
CCGTTCAGCCCGACCGCTGCGCCTTATCCGGTAACTATCGTCTTGAGTCCAACCCGGTAAGACACGACTT
ATCGCCACTGGCAGCAGCCACTGGTAACAGGATTAGCAGAGCGAGGTATGTAGGCGGTGCTACAGAGTTC
TTGAAGTGGTGGCCTAACTACGGCTACACTAGAAGAACAGTATTTGGTATCTGCGCTCTGCTGAAGCCAG
TTACCTTCGGAAAAAGAGTTGGTAGCTCTTGATCCGGCAAACAAACCACCGCTGGTAGCGGTGGTTTTTT
TGTTTGCAAGCAGCAGATTACGCGCAGAAAAAAAGGATCTCAAGAAGATCCTTTGATCTTTTCTACGGGG
TCTGACGCTCAGTGGAACGAAAACTCACGTTAAGGGATTTTGGTCATGAGATTATCAAAAAGGATCTTCA
CCTAGATCCTTTTAAATTAAAAATGAAGTTTTAAATCAATCTAAAGTATATATGAGTAAACTTGGTCTGA
CAGTTACCAATGCTTAATCAGTGAGGCACCTATCTCAGCGATCTGTCTATTTCGTTCATCCATAGTTGCC
TGACTCCCCGTCGTGTAGATAACTACGATACGGGAGGGCTTACCATCTGGCCCCAGTGCTGCAATGATAC
CGCGAGACCCACGCTCACCGGCTCCAGATTTATCAGCAATAAACCAGCCAGCCGGAAGGGCCGAGCGCAG
AAGTGGTCCTGCAACTTTATCCGCCTCCATCCAGTCTATTAATTGTTGCCGGGAAGCTAGAGTAAGTAGT
TCGCCAGTTAATAGTTTGCGCAACGTTGTTGCCATTGCTACAGGCATCGTGGTGTCACGCTCGTCGTTTG
GTATGGCTTCATTCAGCTCCGGTTCCCAACGATCAAGGCGAGTTACATGATCCCCCATGTTGTGCAAAA
